>Addgene plasmid #90943 | ZW10 H10.3 gRNA | addgene full sequence | sequence record 183141 | Addgene NGS Result
CGAACGACCGAGCGCAGCGAGTCAGTGAGCGAGGAAGCGGAAGAGCGCCCAATACGCAAACCGCCTCTCC
CCGCGCGTTGGCCGATTCATTAATGCAGCTGGCACGACAGGTTTCCCGACTGGAAAGCGGGCAGTGAGCG
CAACGCAATTAATGTGAGTTAGCTCACTCATTAGGCACCCCAGGCTTTACACTTTATGCTTCCGGCTCGT
ATGTTGTGTGGAATTGTGAGCGGATAACAATTTCACACAGGAAACAGCTATGACCATGATTACGCCAAGC
GCGCAATTAACCCTCACTAAAGGGAACAAAAGCTGGAGCTGCAAGCTTAATGTAGTCTTATGCAATACTC
TTGTAGTCTTGCAACATGGTAACGATGAGTTAGCAACATGCCTTACAAGGAGAGAAAAAGCACCGTGCAT
GCCGATTGGTGGAAGTAAGGTGGTACGATCGTGCCTTATTAGGAAGGCAACAGACGGGTCTGACATGGAT
TGGACGAACCACTGAATTGCCGCATTGCAGAGATATTGTATTTAAGTGCCTAGCTCGATACATAAACGGG
TCTCTCTGGTTAGACCAGATCTGAGCCTGGGAGCTCTCTGGCTAACTAGGGAACCCACTGCTTAAGCCTC
AATAAAGCTTGCCTTGAGTGCTTCAAGTAGTGTGTGCCCGTCTGTTGTGTGACTCTGGTAACTAGAGATC
CCTCAGACCCTTTTAGTCAGTGTGGAAAATCTCTAGCAGTGGCGCCCGAACAGGGACTTGAAAGCGAAAG
GGAAACCAGAGGAGCTCTCTCGACGCAGGACTCGGCTTGCTGAAGCGCGCACGGCAAGAGGCGAGGGGCG
GCGACTGGTGAGTACGCCAAAAATTTTGACTAGCGGAGGCTAGAAGGAGAGAGATGGGTGCGAGAGCGTC
AGTATTAAGCGGGGGAGAATTAGATCGCGATGGGAAAAAATTCGGTTAAGGCCAGGGGGAAAGAAAAAAT
ATAAATTAAAACATATAGTATGGGCAAGCAGGGAGCTAGAACGATTCGCAGTTAATCCTGGCCTGTTAGA
AACATCAGAAGGCTGTAGACAAATACTGGGACAGCTACAACCATCCCTTCAGACAGGATCAGAAGAACTT
AGATCATTATATAATACAGTAGCAACCCTCTATTGTGTGCATCAAAGGATAGAGATAAAAGACACCAAGG
AAGCTTTAGACAAGATAGAGGAAGAGCAAAACAAAAGTAAGACCACCGCACAGCAAGCGGCCGCTGATCT
TCAGACCTGGAGGAGGAGATATGAGGGACAATTGGAGAAGTGAATTATATAAATATAAAGTAGTAAAAAT
TGAACCATTAGGAGTAGCACCCACCAAGGCAAAGAGAAGAGTGGTGCAGAGAGAAAAAAGAGCAGTGGGA
ATAGGAGCTTTGTTCCTTGGGTTCTTGGGAGCAGCAGGAAGCACTATGGGCGCAGCGTCAATGACGCTGA
CGGTACAGGCCAGACAATTATTGTCTGGTATAGTGCAGCAGCAGAACAATTTGCTGAGGGCTATTGAGGC
GCAACAGCATCTGTTGCAACTCACAGTCTGGGGCATCAAGCAGCTCCAGGCAAGAATCCTGGCTGTGGAA
AGATACCTAAAGGATCAACAGCTCCTGGGGATTTGGGGTTGCTCTGGAAAACTCATTTGCACCACTGCTG
TGCCTTGGAATGCTAGTTGGAGTAATAAATCTCTGGAACAGATTTGGAATCACACGACCTGGATGGAGTG
GGACAGAGAAATTAACAATTACACAAGCTTAATACACTCCTTAATTGAAGAATCGCAAAACCAGCAAGAA
AAGAATGAACAAGAATTATTGGAATTAGATAAATGGGCAAGTTTGTGGAATTGGTTTAACATAACAAATT
GGCTGTGGTATATAAAATTATTCATAATGATAGTAGGAGGCTTGGTAGGTTTAAGAATAGTTTTTGCTGT
ACTTTCTATAGTGAATAGAGTTAGGCAGGGATATTCACCATTATCGTTTCAGACCCACCTCCCAACCCCG
AGGGGACCCAGAGAGGGCCTATTTCCCATGATTCCTTCATATTTGCATATACGATACAAGGCTGTTAGAG
AGATAATTAGAATTAATTTGACTGTAAACACAAAGATATTAGTACAAAATACGTGACGTAGAAAGTAATA
ATTTCTTGGGTAGTTTGCAGTTTTAAAATTATGTTTTAAAATGGACTATCATATGCTTACCGTAACTTGA
AAGTATTTCGATTTCTTGGCTTTATATATCTTGTGGAAAGGACGAAACACCGAAGTTTTGGCACACTCCG
GGGTTTAAGAGCTATGCTGGAAACAGCATAGCAAGTTTAAATAAGGCTAGTCCGTTATCAACTTGAAAAA
GTGGCACCGAGTCGGTGCTTTTTTTGAATTCTAGATCTTGAGACAAATGGCAGTATTCATCCACAATTTT
AAAAGAAAAGGGGGGATTGGGGGGTACAGTGCAGGGGAAAGAATAGTAGACATAATAGCAACAGACATAC
AAACTAAAGAATTACAAAAACAAATTACAAAAATTCAAAATTTTCGGGTTTATTACAGGGACAGCAGAGA
TCCACTTTGGCGCCGGCTCGAGTGGCTCCGGTGCCCGTCAGTGGGCAGAGCGCACATCGCCCACAGTCCC
CGAGAAGTTGGGGGGAGGGGTCGGCAATTGAACCGGTGCCTAGAGAAGGTGGCGCGGGGTAAACTGGGAA
AGTGATGTCGTGTACTGGCTCCGCCTTTTTCCCGAGGGTGGGGGAGAACCGTATATAAGTGCAGTAGTCG
CCGTGAACGTTCTTTTTCGCAACGGGTTTGCCGCCAGAACACAGGTGTCGTGACGCGGGATCCGCCACCA
TGACCGAGTACAAGCCCACGGTGCGCCTCGCCACCCGCGACGACGTCCCCAGGGCCGTACGCACCCTCGC
CGCCGCGTTCGCCGACTACCCCGCCACGCGCCACACCGTCGATCCGGACCGCCACATCGAGCGGGTCACC
GAGCTGCAAGAACTCTTCCTCACGCGCGTCGGGCTCGACATCGGCAAGGTGTGGGTCGCGGACGACGGCG
CCGCGGTGGCGGTCTGGACCACGCCGGAGAGCGTCGAAGCGGGGGCGGTGTTCGCCGAGATCGGCCCGCG
CATGGCCGAGTTGAGCGGTTCCCGGCTGGCCGCGCAGCAACAGATGGAAGGCCTCCTGGCGCCGCACCGG
CCCAAGGAGCCCGCGTGGTTCCTGGCCACCGTCGGAGTCTCGCCCGACCACCAGGGCAAGGGTCTGGGCA
GCGCCGTCGTGCTCCCCGGAGTGGAGGCGGCCGAGCGCGCCGGGGTGCCCGCCTTCCTGGAGACCTCCGC
GCCCCGCAACCTCCCCTTCTACGAGCGGCTCGGCTTCACCGTCACCGCCGACGTCGAGGTGCCCGAAGGA
CCGCGCACCTGGTGCATGACCCGCAAGCCCGGTGCCTGAACGCGTTAAGTCGACAATCAACCTCTGGATT
ACAAAATTTGTGAAAGATTGACTGGTATTCTTAACTATGTTGCTCCTTTTACGCTATGTGGATACGCTGC
TTTAATGCCTTTGTATCATGCTATTGCTTCCCGTATGGCTTTCATTTTCTCCTCCTTGTATAAATCCTGG
TTGCTGTCTCTTTATGAGGAGTTGTGGCCCGTTGTCAGGCAACGTGGCGTGGTGTGCACTGTGTTTGCTG
ACGCAACCCCCACTGGTTGGGGCATTGCCACCACCTGTCAGCTCCTTTCCGGGACTTTCGCTTTCCCCCT
CCCTATTGCCACGGCGGAACTCATCGCCGCCTGCCTTGCCCGCTGCTGGACAGGGGCTCGGCTGTTGGGC
ACTGACAATTCCGTGGTGTTGTCGGGGAAATCATCGTCCTTTCCTTGGCTGCTCGCCTGTGTTGCCACCT
GGATTCTGCGCGGGACGTCCTTCTGCTACGTCCCTTCGGCCCTCAATCCAGCGGACCTTCCTTCCCGCGG
CCTGCTGCCGGCTCTGCGGCCTCTTCCGCGTCTTCGCCTTCGCCCTCAGACGAGTCGGATCTCCCTTTGG
GCCGCCTCCCCGCGTCGACTTTAAGACCAATGACTTACAAGGCAGCTGTAGATCTTAGCCACTTTTTAAA
AGAAAAGGGGGGACTGGAAGGGCTAATTCACTCCCAACGAAGACAAGATCTGCTTTTTGCTTGTACTGGG
TCTCTCTGGTTAGACCAGATCTGAGCCTGGGAGCTCTCTGGCTAACTAGGGAACCCACTGCTTAAGCCTC
AATAAAGCTTGCCTTGAGTGCTTCAAGTAGTGTGTGCCCGTCTGTTGTGTGACTCTGGTAACTAGAGATC
CCTCAGACCCTTTTAGTCAGTGTGGAAAATCTCTAGCAGTACGTATAGTAGTTCATGTCATCTTATTATT
CAGTATTTATAACTTGCAAAGAAATGAATATCAGAGAGTGAGAGGAACTTGTTTATTGCAGCTTATAATG
GTTACAAATAAAGCAATAGCATCACAAATTTCACAAATAAAGCATTTTTTTCACTGCATTCTAGTTGTGG
TTTGTCCAAACTCATCAATGTATCTTATCATGTCTGGCTCTAGCTATCCCGCCCCTAACTCCGCCCATCC
CGCCCCTAACTCCGCCCAGTTCCGCCCATTCTCCGCCCCATGGCTGACTAATTTTTTTTATTTATGCAGA
GGCCGAGGCCGCCTCGGCCTCTGAGCTATTCCAGAAGTAGTGAGGAGGCTTTTTTGGAGGCCTAGGGACG
TACCCAATTCGCCCTATAGTGAGTCGTATTACGCGCGCTCACTGGCCGTCGTTTTACAACGTCGTGACTG
GGAAAACCCTGGCGTTACCCAACTTAATCGCCTTGCAGCACATCCCCCTTTCGCCAGCTGGCGTAATAGC
GAAGAGGCCCGCACCGATCGCCCTTCCCAACAGTTGCGCAGCCTGAATGGCGAATGGG
[124 nt withheld, positions 4959-5082]
C
[91 nt withheld, positions 5084-5174]
A
[49 nt withheld, positions 5176-5224]
CCTTTGACGTTGGAGTCCACGTTCTTT
[37 nt withheld, positions 5252-5288]
ACCCTATCTCGGTCTATTCTTTTGATTTATAAGGGATTTTGCCGATTTCGGCCTATTGGTTAAAAAATGA
GCTGATTTAACAAAAATTTAACGCGAATTTTAACAAAATATTAACGCTTACAATTTAGGTGGCACTTTTC
GGGGAAATGTGCGCGGAACCCCTATTTGTTTATTTTTCTAAATACATTCAAATATGTATCCGCTCATGAG
ACAATAACCCTGATAAATGCTTCAATAATATTGAAAAAGGAAGAGTATGAGTATTCAACATTTCCGTGTC
GCCCTTATTCCCTTTTTTGCGGCATTTTGCCTTCCTGTTTTTGCTCACCCAGAAACGCTGGTGAAAGTAA
AAGATGCTGAAGATCAGTTGGGTGCACGAGTGGGTTACATCGAACTGGATCTCAACAGCGGTAAGATCCT
TGAGAGTTTTCGCCCCGAAGAACGTTTTCCAATGATGAGCACTTTTAAAGTTCTGCTATGTGGCGCGGTA
TTATCCCGTATTGACGCCGGGCAAGAGCAACTCGGTCGCCGCATACACTATTCTCAGAATGACTTGGTTG
AGTACTCACCAGTCACAGAAAAGCATCTTACGGATGGCATGACAGTAAGAGAATTATGCAGTGCTGCCAT
AACCATGAGTGATAACACTGCGGCCAACTTACTTCTGACAACGATCGGAGGACCGAAGGAGCTAACCGCT
TTTTTGCACAACATGGGGGATCATGTAACTCGCCTTGATCGTTGGGAACCGGAGCTGAATGAAGCCATAC
CAAACGACGAGCGTGACACCACGATGCCTGTAGCAATGGCAACAACGTTGCGCAAACTATTAACTGGCGA
ACTACTTACTCTAGCTTCCCGGCAACAATTAATAGACTGGATGGAGGCGGATAAAGTTGCAGGACCACTT
CTGCGCTCGGCCCTTCCGGCTGGCTGGTTTATTGCTGATAAATCTGGAGCCGGTGAGCGTGGGTCTCGCG
GTATCATTGCAGCACTGGGGCCAGATGGTAAGCCCTCCCGTATCGTAGTTATCTACACGACGGGGAGTCA
GGCAACTATGGATGAACGAAATAGACAGATCGCTGAGATAGGTGCCTCACTGATTAAGCATTGGTAACTG
TCAGACCAAGTTTACTCATATATACTTTAGATTGATTTAAAACTTCATTTTTAATTTAAAAGGATCTAGG
TGAAGATCCTTTTTGATAATCTCATGACCAAAATCCCTTAACGTGAGTTTTCGTTCCACTGAGCGTCAGA
CCCCGTAGAAAAGATCAAAGGATCTTCTTGAGATCCTTTTTTTCTGCGCGTAATCTGCTGCTTGCAAACA
AAAAAACCACCGCTACCAGCGGTGGTTTGTTTGCCGGATCAAGAGCTACCAACTCTTTTTCCGAAGGTAA
CTGGCTTCAGCAGAGCGCAGATACCAAATACTGTTCTTCTAGTGTAGCCGTAGTTAGGCCACCACTTCAA
GAACTCTGTAGCACCGCCTACATACCTCGCTCTGCTAATCCTGTTACCAGTGGCTGCTGCCAGTGGCGAT
AAGTCGTGTCTTACCGGGTTGGACTCAAGACGATAGTTACCGGATAAGGCGCAGCGGTCGGGCTGAACGG
GGGGTTCGTGCACACAGCCCAGCTTGGAGCGAACGACCTACACCGAACTGAGATACCTACAGCGTGAGCT
ATGAGAAAGCGCCACGCTTCCCGAAGGGAGAAAGGCGGACAGGTATCCGGTAAGCGGCAGGGTCGGAACA
GGAGAGCGCACGAGGGAGCTTCCAGGGGGAAACGCCTGGTATCTTTATAGTCCTGTCGGGTTTCGCCACC
TCTGACTTGAGCGTCGATTTTTGTGATGCTCGTCAGGGGGGCGGAGCCTATGGAAAAACGCCAGCAACGC
GGCCTTTTTACGGTTCCTGGCCTTTTGCTGGCCTTTTGCTCACATGTTCTTTCCTGCGTTATCCCCTGAT
TCTGTGGATAACCGTATTACCGCCTTTGAGTGAGCTGATACCGCTCGCCGCAGC
Features (pLannotate 1.2.2; 28 found; start..end, strand, type, name):
      1..43      +  rep_origin     RSF ori (fragment): Plasmids containing the RSF 1030 origin of replication can be propagated in E. coli cells that contain additional plasmids with compatible origins.
     45..137     +  CDS            lacI (fragment): lac repressor; lacI; The lac repressor binds to the lac operator to inhibit transcription in E. coli. This inhibition can be relieved by adding lactose or isopropyl-β-D-thiogalactopyranoside (IPTG).
    150..171     +  protein_bind   CAP binding site: CAP binding activates transcription in the presence of cAMP. E. coli catabolite activator protein
    186..216     +  promoter       lac promoter: promoter for the E. coli lac operon
    224..240     +  protein_bind   lac operator: The lac repressor binds to the lac operator to inhibit transcription in E. coli. This inhibition can be relieved by adding lactose or isopropyl-β-D-thiogalactopyranoside (IPTG). lac repressor encoded by lacI
    285..303     +  promoter       T3 promoter: promoter for bacteriophage T3 RNA polymerase
    331..557     +  promoter       RSV promoter: Rous sarcoma virus enhancer/promoter
    558..738     +  LTR            5' LTR (truncated): truncated 5' long terminal repeat (LTR) from HIV-1
    785..910     +  misc_feature   HIV-1 Ψ: packaging signal of human immunodeficiency virus type 1
    894..1257    +  CDS            HIV-1 gag (fragment): gag protein from human immunodeficiency virus 1; gag
   1403..1636    +  misc_feature   RRE: The Rev response element (RRE) of HIV-1 allows for Rev-dependent mRNA export from the nucleus to the cytoplasm.
   2013..2039    +  CDS            Rev (fragment): human immunodeficiency virus 1 (HIV-1) Rev protein; rev; enhances nuclear export of unspliced and incompletely spliced viral mRNAs
   2043..2283    +  promoter       U6 promoter: RNA polymerase III promoter for human U6 snRNA
   2331..2398    +  misc_RNA       tracrRNA (fragment): trans-activating CRISPR RNA for the Streptococcus pyogenes CRISPR/Cas9 system
   2447..2564    +  misc_feature   cPPT/CTS: central polypurine tract and central termination sequence of HIV-1
   2633..2844    +  promoter       EF-1α core promoter: core promoter for human elongation factor EF-1α
   2870..3469    +  CDS            PuroR (fragment): puromycin N-acetyltransferase; pac from Streptomyces; confers resistance to puromycin
   3485..4073    +  misc_feature   WPRE: woodchuck hepatitis virus posttranscriptional regulatory element
   4124..4143    +  misc_feature   cPPT/CTS (fragment): central polypurine tract and central termination sequence of HIV-1
   4145..4378    +  LTR            3' LTR (ΔU3): self-inactivating 3' long terminal repeat (LTR) from HIV-1
   4456..4577    +  polyA_signal   SV40 poly(A) signal: SV40 polyadenylation signal
   4617..4752    +  rep_origin     SV40 ori: SV40 origin of replication
   4773..4791    -  promoter       T7 promoter: promoter for bacteriophage T7 RNA polymerase
   4799..4954    +  CDS            lacZα (fragment): LacZα fragment of β-galactosidase; lacZ fragment
   4959..5387    +  rep_origin     f1 ori (sequence partly withheld): f1 bacteriophage origin of replication; arrow indicates direction of (+) strand synthesis
   5440..5544    +  promoter       AmpR promoter: bla
   5545..6405    +  CDS            AmpR: β-lactamase; bla; confers resistance to ampicillin, carbenicillin, and related antibiotics
   6576..7164    +  rep_origin     ori: high-copy-number ColE1/pMB1/pBR322/pUC origin of replication
