[The description below was written by a language model from this plasmid's Addgene catalogue record and pLannotate feature annotations shown in this document.]
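Description:
ZW10 H10.3 gRNA is a third-generation lentiviral CRISPR guide plasmid built on the pLenti-sgRNA backbone and designed to target the human ZW10 gene. In bacteria it replicates from a high-copy ColE1/pUC-type origin and is selected with ampicillin through the bla (AmpR) cassette. An f1 origin and remnants of a lac/lacZα cloning region are also annotated in the backbone. The guide oligonucleotide was inserted between two BsmBI sites that were destroyed by cloning. The depositor notes that the listed guide sequence includes the 5′ BsmBI overhang and so is not strictly the 20-nt spacer.

The viral cassette runs from an RSV promoter fused to a truncated HIV-1 5′ LTR, which makes genomic RNA production Tat-independent, to a self-inactivating ΔU3 3′ LTR followed by an SV40 poly(A) signal. It carries the Ψ packaging signal, a gag fragment, the Rev response element for Rev-dependent nuclear export, and a cPPT/CTS. Within this cassette, the human U6 RNA polymerase III promoter drives the ZW10 spacer joined to the Streptococcus pyogenes guide RNA scaffold. A downstream EF-1α core promoter expresses puromycin N-acetyltransferase for selection of transduced mammalian cells, and a WPRE enhances transcript expression.

No Cas9 is annotated, so the nuclease must be supplied separately. The plasmid belongs to a guide series used in a large-scale Cas9 knockout analysis of cell-cycle genes in human cells. The sequenced record is 7,302 nt, shorter than the 9,151 bp listed for the empty backbone. The record does not explain the difference, though loss of a stuffer fragment between the BsmBI sites is one possibility.
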