Addgene plasmid #90943: ZW10 H10.3 gRNA
Purpose: 3rd generation lentiviral gRNA plasmid targeting human ZW10
Depositing lab: Iain Cheeseman. Depositing organization: Whitehead Institute for Biomedical Research. Publication: Large-Scale Analysis of CRISPR/Cas9 Cell-Cycle Knockouts Reveals the Diversity of p53-Dependent Responses to Cell-Cycle Defects. McKinley KL, Cheeseman IM. Dev Cell. 2017 Feb 27;40(4):405-420.e2. doi: 10.1016/j.devcel.2017.01.012. Epub 2017 Feb 16. PubMed 28216383.
Backbone
  Vector backbone: pLenti-sgRNA
  Backbone manufacturer: Eric Lander & David Sabatini labs (Addgene plasmid #71409)
  Backbone size w/o insert (bp): 9151
  Vector type: Lentiviral, CRISPR
  Selectable markers: Puromycin
Growth in bacteria
  Bacterial resistance: Ampicillin, 100 μg/mL
  Growth temperature: 37°C
  Growth strain: NEB Stable
  Copy number: Unknown
Gene/Insert
  Gene/Insert name: ZW10 (Guide Designation H10.3) (alt name: pKMKO series)
  gRNA/shRNA sequence: CACCgAAGTTTTGGCACACTCCGGG
  Species: H. sapiens (human)
  Promoter: U6
  Cloning method: Restriction Enzyme; 5′ cloning site BsmBI (destroyed during cloning); 3′ cloning site BsmBI (destroyed during cloning)
  Sequencing primers: 5′ hU6-F (5'-GAGGGCCTATTTCCCATGATT-3'); 3′ EF1a-R (5'-CACGGCGACTACTGCACTTA-3')
Terms and licenses: Academic/Nonprofit Terms; Industry Terms: Not Available to Industry
Depositor comments: Please note that gRNA target sequence listed is not strictly the 20nt spacer sequence, but also contains the 5' BsmBI overhang. For more information about knockout human cell lines generated using this plasmid, please see http://cellcycleknockouts.wi.mit.edu/ .
How to cite: ZW10 H10.3 gRNA was a gift from Iain Cheeseman (Addgene plasmid # 90943 ; http://n2t.net/addgene:90943 ; RRID:Addgene_90943)
